Addgene plasmid #76372: GSK3A gRNA (BRDN0001147712)
Purpose: 3rd generation lentiviral gRNA plasmid targeting human GSK3A
Depositing lab: John Doench & David Root. Depositing organization: Broad Institute. Publication: Optimized sgRNA design to maximize activity and minimize off-target effects of CRISPR-Cas9. Doench JG, Fusi N, Sullender M, Hegde M, Vaimberg EW, Donovan KF, Smith I, Tothova Z, Wilen C, Orchard R, Virgin HW, Listgarten J, Root DE. Nat Biotechnol. 2016 Jan 18. doi: 10.1038/nbt.3437. PubMed 26780180.
Backbone
  Vector backbone: lentiGuide-Puro
  Backbone manufacturer: Zhang Lab (Addgene plasmid # 52963)
  Vector type: Mammalian Expression, Lentiviral, CRISPR
  Selectable markers: Puromycin
Growth in bacteria
  Bacterial resistance: Ampicillin, 100 μg/mL
  Growth temperature: 37°C
  Growth strain: DH5alpha
  Copy number: High Copy
Gene/Insert
  Gene/Insert name: GSK3A (alt names: GSK3A; NM_019884.2)
  gRNA/shRNA sequence: GCCCGAGACAGTGTACCGGG
  Species: H. sapiens (human)
  Entrez Gene: GSK3A
  Promoter: hU6
  Cloning method: Unknown
  Sequencing primers: 5′ U6-F; 3′ pS2-R
Terms and licenses: Academic/Nonprofit Terms; Industry Terms: Not Available to Industry
Depositor comments: The gRNA was designed to target the following Genbank reference sequence(s): NM_019884.2. Note that this plasmid does NOT contain Cas9. It should be used in conjunction with lentiCas9-Blast (Addgene #52962) or otherwise with cell lines already expressing Cas9. Browse the full kinome gRNA library at http://www.addgene.org/pooled-library/broadgpp-human-kinome/ or visit http://www.broadinstitute.org/rnai/public/ for detailed protocols and information.
How to cite: GSK3A gRNA (BRDN0001147712) was a gift from John Doench & David Root (Addgene plasmid # 76372 ; http://n2t.net/addgene:76372 ; RRID:Addgene_76372)
