[The description below was written by a language model from this plasmid's Addgene catalogue record and pLannotate feature annotations shown in this document.]
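Description:
GSK3A gRNA (BRDN0001147712) is a third-generation lentiviral guide RNA plasmid built on the lentiGuide-Puro backbone and designed to direct Streptococcus pyogenes Cas9 to the human GSK3A gene (glycogen synthase kinase 3 alpha). It is propagated in E. coli as a high-copy plasmid through a ColE1/pUC-type origin with ampicillin resistance (β-lactamase). The backbone also carries an f1 origin, an SV40 origin and poly(A) signal, and remnants of lac and T7/T3 promoter sequences that play no role in its function.

The lentiviral transfer cassette starts with an RSV promoter fused to a truncated HIV-1 5' LTR, which makes genomic RNA production Tat-independent. This is followed by the Ψ packaging signal with a partial gag sequence and the Rev response element for Rev-dependent nuclear export. Inside the provirus, a human U6 RNA polymerase III promoter drives the GSK3A-specific spacer joined to the SpCas9 gRNA scaffold, and a cPPT/CTS element aids nuclear import of the viral genome. A separate EF-1α core promoter with its intron A expresses puromycin N-acetyltransferase, so transduced mammalian cells can be selected with puromycin, and a WPRE boosts transcript expression. The cassette ends in a ΔU3 self-inactivating 3' LTR.

The plasmid does not encode Cas9, so it must be paired with a separate Cas9 vector or used in cells that already express the nuclease. It belongs to a human kinome gRNA collection developed alongside optimized sgRNA design rules, and it is suited to CRISPR knockout of GSK3A in human cells by lentiviral delivery.
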