Features (pLannotate 1.2.2; 29 found; start..end, strand, type, name):
     14..80      +  CDS            small t antigen (fragment): SV40 (simian virus 40) small t antigen
    106..317     +  promoter       EF-1α core promoter: core promoter for human elongation factor EF-1α
    318..1256    +  intron         EF-1α intron A: intron upstream of the start codon of human EF-1α
   1278..1877    +  CDS            PuroR (fragment): puromycin N-acetyltransferase; pac from Streptomyces; confers resistance to puromycin
   1893..2481    +  misc_feature   WPRE: woodchuck hepatitis virus posttranscriptional regulatory element
   2532..2551    +  misc_feature   cPPT/CTS (fragment): central polypurine tract and central termination sequence of HIV-1
   2553..2786    +  LTR            3' LTR (ΔU3): self-inactivating 3' long terminal repeat (LTR) from HIV-1
   2864..2985    +  polyA_signal   SV40 poly(A) signal: SV40 polyadenylation signal
   3025..3160    +  rep_origin     SV40 ori: SV40 origin of replication
   3181..3199    -  promoter       T7 promoter: promoter for bacteriophage T7 RNA polymerase
   3207..3362    +  CDS            lacZα (fragment): LacZα fragment of β-galactosidase; lacZ fragment
   3367..3795    +  rep_origin     f1 ori (sequence partly withheld): f1 bacteriophage origin of replication; arrow indicates direction of (+) strand synthesis
   3848..3952    +  promoter       AmpR promoter: bla
   3953..4813    +  CDS            AmpR: β-lactamase; bla; confers resistance to ampicillin, carbenicillin, and related antibiotics
   4984..5572    +  rep_origin     ori: high-copy-number ColE1/pMB1/pBR322/pUC origin of replication
   5755..5847    +  CDS            lacI (fragment): lac repressor; lacI; The lac repressor binds to the lac operator to inhibit transcription in E. coli. This inhibition can be relieved by adding lactose or isopropyl-β-D-thiogalactopyranoside (IPTG).
   5860..5881    +  protein_bind   CAP binding site: CAP binding activates transcription in the presence of cAMP. E. coli catabolite activator protein
   5896..5926    +  promoter       lac promoter: promoter for the E. coli lac operon
   5934..5950    +  protein_bind   lac operator: The lac repressor binds to the lac operator to inhibit transcription in E. coli. This inhibition can be relieved by adding lactose or isopropyl-β-D-thiogalactopyranoside (IPTG). lac repressor encoded by lacI
   5995..6013    +  promoter       T3 promoter: promoter for bacteriophage T3 RNA polymerase
   6041..6267    +  promoter       RSV promoter: Rous sarcoma virus enhancer/promoter
   6268..6448    +  LTR            5' LTR (truncated): truncated 5' long terminal repeat (LTR) from HIV-1
   6495..6620    +  misc_feature   HIV-1 Ψ: packaging signal of human immunodeficiency virus type 1
   6604..6967    +  CDS            HIV-1 gag (fragment): gag protein from human immunodeficiency virus 1; gag
   7113..7346    +  misc_feature   RRE: The Rev response element (RRE) of HIV-1 allows for Rev-dependent mRNA export from the nucleus to the cytoplasm.
   7723..7749    +  CDS            Rev (fragment): human immunodeficiency virus 1 (HIV-1) Rev protein; rev; enhances nuclear export of unspliced and incompletely spliced viral mRNAs
   7753..7993    +  promoter       U6 promoter: RNA polymerase III promoter for human U6 snRNA
   8023..8098    +  misc_RNA       gRNA scaffold: guide RNA scaffold for the Streptococcus pyogenes CRISPR/Cas9 system
   8154..8271    +  misc_feature   cPPT/CTS: central polypurine tract and central termination sequence of HIV-1
>Addgene plasmid #76372 | GSK3A gRNA (BRDN0001147712) | addgene full sequence | sequence record 185712 | Addgene Assembled Sequence
CCCGGGTGCAAAGATGGATAAAGTTTTAAACAGAGAGGAATCTTTGCAGCTAATGGACCTTCTAGGTCTT
GAAAGGAGTGGGAATTGGCTCCGGTGCCCGTCAGTGGGCAGAGCGCACATCGCCCACAGTCCCCGAGAAG
TTGGGGGGAGGGGTCGGCAATTGATCCGGTGCCTAGAGAAGGTGGCGCGGGGTAAACTGGGAAAGTGATG
TCGTGTACTGGCTCCGCCTTTTTCCCGAGGGTGGGGGAGAACCGTATATAAGTGCAGTAGTCGCCGTGAA
CGTTCTTTTTCGCAACGGGTTTGCCGCCAGAACACAGGTAAGTGCCGTGTGTGGTTCCCGCGGGCCTGGC
CTCTTTACGGGTTATGGCCCTTGCGTGCCTTGAATTACTTCCACCTGGCTGCAGTACGTGATTCTTGATC
CCGAGCTTCGGGTTGGAAGTGGGTGGGAGAGTTCGAGGCCTTGCGCTTAAGGAGCCCCTTCGCCTCGTGC
TTGAGTTGAGGCCTGGCCTGGGCGCTGGGGCCGCCGCGTGCGAATCTGGTGGCACCTTCGCGCCTGTCTC
GCTGCTTTCGATAAGTCTCTAGCCATTTAAAATTTTTGATGACCTGCTGCGACGCTTTTTTTCTGGCAAG
ATAGTCTTGTAAATGCGGGCCAAGATCTGCACACTGGTATTTCGGTTTTTGGGGCCGCGGGCGGCGACGG
GGCCCGTGCGTCCCAGCGCACATGTTCGGCGAGGCGGGGCCTGCGAGCGCGGCCACCGAGAATCGGACGG
GGGTAGTCTCAAGCTGGCCGGCCTGCTCTGGTGCCTGGCCTCGCGCCGCCGTGTATCGCCCCGCCCTGGG
CGGCAAGGCTGGCCCGGTCGGCACCAGTTGCGTGAGCGGAAAGATGGCCGCTTCCCGGCCCTGCTGCAGG
GAGCTCAAAATGGAGGACGCGGCGCTCGGGAGAGCGGGCGGGTGAGTCACCCACACAAAGGAAAAGGGCC
TTTCCGTCCTCAGCCGTCGCTTCATGTGACTCCACGGAGTACCGGGCGCCGTCCAGGCACCTCGATTAGT
TCTCGAGCTTTTGGAGTACGTCGTCTTTAGGTTGGGGGGAGGGGTTTTATGCGATGGAGTTTCCCCACAC
TGAGTGGGTGGAGACTGAAGTTAGGCCAGCTTGGCACTTGATGTAATTCTCCTTGGAATTTGCCCTTTTT
GAGTTTGGATCTTGGTTCATTCTCAAGCCTCAGACAGTGGTTCAAAGTTTTTTTCTTCCATTTCAGGTGT
CGTGACGTACGGCCACCATGACCGAGTACAAGCCCACGGTGCGCCTCGCCACCCGCGACGACGTCCCCAG
GGCCGTACGCACCCTCGCCGCCGCGTTCGCCGACTACCCCGCCACGCGCCACACCGTCGATCCGGACCGC
CACATCGAGCGGGTCACCGAGCTGCAAGAACTCTTCCTCACGCGCGTCGGGCTCGACATCGGCAAGGTGT
GGGTCGCGGACGACGGCGCCGCCGTGGCGGTCTGGACCACGCCGGAGAGCGTCGAAGCGGGGGCGGTGTT
CGCCGAGATCGGCCCGCGCATGGCCGAGTTGAGCGGTTCCCGGCTGGCCGCGCAGCAACAGATGGAAGGC
CTCCTGGCGCCGCACCGGCCCAAGGAGCCCGCGTGGTTCCTGGCCACCGTCGGAGTCTCGCCCGACCACC
AGGGCAAGGGTCTGGGCAGCGCCGTCGTGCTCCCCGGAGTGGAGGCGGCCGAGCGCGCCGGGGTGCCCGC
CTTCCTGGAGACCTCCGCGCCCCGCAACCTCCCCTTCTACGAGCGGCTCGGCTTCACCGTCACCGCCGAC
GTCGAGGTGCCCGAAGGACCGCGCACCTGGTGCATGACCCGCAAGCCCGGTGCCTGAACGCGTTAAGTCG
ACAATCAACCTCTGGATTACAAAATTTGTGAAAGATTGACTGGTATTCTTAACTATGTTGCTCCTTTTAC
GCTATGTGGATACGCTGCTTTAATGCCTTTGTATCATGCTATTGCTTCCCGTATGGCTTTCATTTTCTCC
TCCTTGTATAAATCCTGGTTGCTGTCTCTTTATGAGGAGTTGTGGCCCGTTGTCAGGCAACGTGGCGTGG
TGTGCACTGTGTTTGCTGACGCAACCCCCACTGGTTGGGGCATTGCCACCACCTGTCAGCTCCTTTCCGG
GACTTTCGCTTTCCCCCTCCCTATTGCCACGGCGGAACTCATCGCCGCCTGCCTTGCCCGCTGCTGGACA
GGGGCTCGGCTGTTGGGCACTGACAATTCCGTGGTGTTGTCGGGGAAATCATCGTCCTTTCCTTGGCTGC
TCGCCTGTGTTGCCACCTGGATTCTGCGCGGGACGTCCTTCTGCTACGTCCCTTCGGCCCTCAATCCAGC
GGACCTTCCTTCCCGCGGCCTGCTGCCGGCTCTGCGGCCTCTTCCGCGTCTTCGCCTTCGCCCTCAGACG
AGTCGGATCTCCCTTTGGGCCGCCTCCCCGCGTCGACTTTAAGACCAATGACTTACAAGGCAGCTGTAGA
TCTTAGCCACTTTTTAAAAGAAAAGGGGGGACTGGAAGGGCTAATTCACTCCCAACGAAGACAAGATCTG
CTTTTTGCTTGTACTGGGTCTCTCTGGTTAGACCAGATCTGAGCCTGGGAGCTCTCTGGCTAACTAGGGA
ACCCACTGCTTAAGCCTCAATAAAGCTTGCCTTGAGTGCTTCAAGTAGTGTGTGCCCGTCTGTTGTGTGA
CTCTGGTAACTAGAGATCCCTCAGACCCTTTTAGTCAGTGTGGAAAATCTCTAGCAGTACGTATAGTAGT
TCATGTCATCTTATTATTCAGTATTTATAACTTGCAAAGAAATGAATATCAGAGAGTGAGAGGAACTTGT
TTATTGCAGCTTATAATGGTTACAAATAAAGCAATAGCATCACAAATTTCACAAATAAAGCATTTTTTTC
ACTGCATTCTAGTTGTGGTTTGTCCAAACTCATCAATGTATCTTATCATGTCTGGCTCTAGCTATCCCGC
CCCTAACTCCGCCCATCCCGCCCCTAACTCCGCCCAGTTCCGCCCATTCTCCGCCCCATGGCTGACTAAT
TTTTTTTATTTATGCAGAGGCCGAGGCCGCCTCGGCCTCTGAGCTATTCCAGAAGTAGTGAGGAGGCTTT
TTTGGAGGCCTAGGGACGTACCCAATTCGCCCTATAGTGAGTCGTATTACGCGCGCTCACTGGCCGTCGT
TTTACAACGTCGTGACTGGGAAAACCCTGGCGTTACCCAACTTAATCGCCTTGCAGCACATCCCCCTTTC
GCCAGCTGGCGTAATAGCGAAGAGGCCCGCACCGATCGCCCTTCCCAACAGTTGCGCAGCCTGAATGGCG
AATGGG
[124 nt withheld, positions 3367-3490]
C
[91 nt withheld, positions 3492-3582]
A
[49 nt withheld, positions 3584-3632]
CCTTTGACGTTGGAGTCCACGTTCTTT
[37 nt withheld, positions 3660-3696]
ACCCTATCTCGGTCTATTCTTTTGATTTATAAGGGATTTTGCCGATTTCGGCCTATTGGTTAAAAAATGA
GCTGATTTAACAAAAATTTAACGCGAATTTTAACAAAATATTAACGCTTACAATTTAGGTGGCACTTTTC
GGGGAAATGTGCGCGGAACCCCTATTTGTTTATTTTTCTAAATACATTCAAATATGTATCCGCTCATGAG
ACAATAACCCTGATAAATGCTTCAATAATATTGAAAAAGGAAGAGTATGAGTATTCAACATTTCCGTGTC
GCCCTTATTCCCTTTTTTGCGGCATTTTGCCTTCCTGTTTTTGCTCACCCAGAAACGCTGGTGAAAGTAA
AAGATGCTGAAGATCAGTTGGGTGCACGAGTGGGTTACATCGAACTGGATCTCAACAGCGGTAAGATCCT
TGAGAGTTTTCGCCCCGAAGAACGTTTTCCAATGATGAGCACTTTTAAAGTTCTGCTATGTGGCGCGGTA
TTATCCCGTATTGACGCCGGGCAAGAGCAACTCGGTCGCCGCATACACTATTCTCAGAATGACTTGGTTG
AGTACTCACCAGTCACAGAAAAGCATCTTACGGATGGCATGACAGTAAGAGAATTATGCAGTGCTGCCAT
AACCATGAGTGATAACACTGCGGCCAACTTACTTCTGACAACGATCGGAGGACCGAAGGAGCTAACCGCT
TTTTTGCACAACATGGGGGATCATGTAACTCGCCTTGATCGTTGGGAACCGGAGCTGAATGAAGCCATAC
CAAACGACGAGCGTGACACCACGATGCCTGTAGCAATGGCAACAACGTTGCGCAAACTATTAACTGGCGA
ACTACTTACTCTAGCTTCCCGGCAACAATTAATAGACTGGATGGAGGCGGATAAAGTTGCAGGACCACTT
CTGCGCTCGGCCCTTCCGGCTGGCTGGTTTATTGCTGATAAATCTGGAGCCGGTGAGCGTGGGTCTCGCG
GTATCATTGCAGCACTGGGGCCAGATGGTAAGCCCTCCCGTATCGTAGTTATCTACACGACGGGGAGTCA
GGCAACTATGGATGAACGAAATAGACAGATCGCTGAGATAGGTGCCTCACTGATTAAGCATTGGTAACTG
TCAGACCAAGTTTACTCATATATACTTTAGATTGATTTAAAACTTCATTTTTAATTTAAAAGGATCTAGG
TGAAGATCCTTTTTGATAATCTCATGACCAAAATCCCTTAACGTGAGTTTTCGTTCCACTGAGCGTCAGA
CCCCGTAGAAAAGATCAAAGGATCTTCTTGAGATCCTTTTTTTCTGCGCGTAATCTGCTGCTTGCAAACA
AAAAAACCACCGCTACCAGCGGTGGTTTGTTTGCCGGATCAAGAGCTACCAACTCTTTTTCCGAAGGTAA
CTGGCTTCAGCAGAGCGCAGATACCAAATACTGTTCTTCTAGTGTAGCCGTAGTTAGGCCACCACTTCAA
GAACTCTGTAGCACCGCCTACATACCTCGCTCTGCTAATCCTGTTACCAGTGGCTGCTGCCAGTGGCGAT
AAGTCGTGTCTTACCGGGTTGGACTCAAGACGATAGTTACCGGATAAGGCGCAGCGGTCGGGCTGAACGG
GGGGTTCGTGCACACAGCCCAGCTTGGAGCGAACGACCTACACCGAACTGAGATACCTACAGCGTGAGCT
ATGAGAAAGCGCCACGCTTCCCGAAGGGAGAAAGGCGGACAGGTATCCGGTAAGCGGCAGGGTCGGAACA
GGAGAGCGCACGAGGGAGCTTCCAGGGGGAAACGCCTGGTATCTTTATAGTCCTGTCGGGTTTCGCCACC
TCTGACTTGAGCGTCGATTTTTGTGATGCTCGTCAGGGGGGCGGAGCCTATGGAAAAACGCCAGCAACGC
GGCCTTTTTACGGTTCCTGGCCTTTTGCTGGCCTTTTGCTCACATGTTCTTTCCTGCGTTATCCCCTGAT
TCTGTGGATAACCGTATTACCGCCTTTGAGTGAGCTGATACCGCTCGCCGCAGCCGAACGACCGAGCGCA
GCGAGTCAGTGAGCGAGGAAGCGGAAGAGCGCCCAATACGCAAACCGCCTCTCCCCGCGCGTTGGCCGAT
TCATTAATGCAGCTGGCACGACAGGTTTCCCGACTGGAAAGCGGGCAGTGAGCGCAACGCAATTAATGTG
AGTTAGCTCACTCATTAGGCACCCCAGGCTTTACACTTTATGCTTCCGGCTCGTATGTTGTGTGGAATTG
TGAGCGGATAACAATTTCACACAGGAAACAGCTATGACCATGATTACGCCAAGCGCGCAATTAACCCTCA
CTAAAGGGAACAAAAGCTGGAGCTGCAAGCTTAATGTAGTCTTATGCAATACTCTTGTAGTCTTGCAACA
TGGTAACGATGAGTTAGCAACATGCCTTACAAGGAGAGAAAAAGCACCGTGCATGCCGATTGGTGGAAGT
AAGGTGGTACGATCGTGCCTTATTAGGAAGGCAACAGACGGGTCTGACATGGATTGGACGAACCACTGAA
TTGCCGCATTGCAGAGATATTGTATTTAAGTGCCTAGCTCGATACATAAACGGGTCTCTCTGGTTAGACC
AGATCTGAGCCTGGGAGCTCTCTGGCTAACTAGGGAACCCACTGCTTAAGCCTCAATAAAGCTTGCCTTG
AGTGCTTCAAGTAGTGTGTGCCCGTCTGTTGTGTGACTCTGGTAACTAGAGATCCCTCAGACCCTTTTAG
TCAGTGTGGAAAATCTCTAGCAGTGGCGCCCGAACAGGGACTTGAAAGCGAAAGGGAAACCAGAGGAGCT
CTCTCGACGCAGGACTCGGCTTGCTGAAGCGCGCACGGCAAGAGGCGAGGGGCGGCGACTGGTGAGTACG
CCAAAAATTTTGACTAGCGGAGGCTAGAAGGAGAGAGATGGGTGCGAGAGCGTCAGTATTAAGCGGGGGA
GAATTAGATCGCGATGGGAAAAAATTCGGTTAAGGCCAGGGGGAAAGAAAAAATATAAATTAAAACATAT
AGTATGGGCAAGCAGGGAGCTAGAACGATTCGCAGTTAATCCTGGCCTGTTAGAAACATCAGAAGGCTGT
AGACAAATACTGGGACAGCTACAACCATCCCTTCAGACAGGATCAGAAGAACTTAGATCATTATATAATA
CAGTAGCAACCCTCTATTGTGTGCATCAAAGGATAGAGATAAAAGACACCAAGGAAGCTTTAGACAAGAT
AGAGGAAGAGCAAAACAAAAGTAAGACCACCGCACAGCAAGCGGCCGCTGATCTTCAGACCTGGAGGAGG
AGATATGAGGGACAATTGGAGAAGTGAATTATATAAATATAAAGTAGTAAAAATTGAACCATTAGGAGTA
GCACCCACCAAGGCAAAGAGAAGAGTGGTGCAGAGAGAAAAAAGAGCAGTGGGAATAGGAGCTTTGTTCC
TTGGGTTCTTGGGAGCAGCAGGAAGCACTATGGGCGCAGCGTCAATGACGCTGACGGTACAGGCCAGACA
ATTATTGTCTGGTATAGTGCAGCAGCAGAACAATTTGCTGAGGGCTATTGAGGCGCAACAGCATCTGTTG
CAACTCACAGTCTGGGGCATCAAGCAGCTCCAGGCAAGAATCCTGGCTGTGGAAAGATACCTAAAGGATC
AACAGCTCCTGGGGATTTGGGGTTGCTCTGGAAAACTCATTTGCACCACTGCTGTGCCTTGGAATGCTAG
TTGGAGTAATAAATCTCTGGAACAGATTTGGAATCACACGACCTGGATGGAGTGGGACAGAGAAATTAAC
AATTACACAAGCTTAATACACTCCTTAATTGAAGAATCGCAAAACCAGCAAGAAAAGAATGAACAAGAAT
TATTGGAATTAGATAAATGGGCAAGTTTGTGGAATTGGTTTAACATAACAAATTGGCTGTGGTATATAAA
ATTATTCATAATGATAGTAGGAGGCTTGGTAGGTTTAAGAATAGTTTTTGCTGTACTTTCTATAGTGAAT
AGAGTTAGGCAGGGATATTCACCATTATCGTTTCAGACCCACCTCCCAACCCCGAGGGGACCCAGAGAGG
GCCTATTTCCCATGATTCCTTCATATTTGCATATACGATACAAGGCTGTTAGAGAGATAATTAGAATTAA
TTTGACTGTAAACACAAAGATATTAGTACAAAATACGTGACGTAGAAAGTAATAATTTCTTGGGTAGTTT
GCAGTTTTAAAATTATGTTTTAAAATGGACTATCATATGCTTACCGTAACTTGAAAGTATTTCGATTTCT
TGGCTTTATATATCTTGTGGAAAGGACGAAACACCGGCCCGAGACAGTGTACCGGGGTTTTAGAGCTAGA
AATAGCAAGTTAAAATAAGGCTAGTCCGTTATCAACTTGAAAAAGTGGCACCGAGTCGGTGCTTTTTTAA
GCTTGGCGTAACTAGATCTTGAGACAAATGGCAGTATTCATCCACAATTTTAAAAGAAAAGGGGGGATTG
GGGGGTACAGTGCAGGGGAAAGAATAGTAGACATAATAGCAACAGACATACAAACTAAAGAATTACAAAA
ACAAATTACAAAAATTCAAAATTTTCGGGTTTATTACAGGGACAGCAGAGATCCACTTTGGCGCCGGCTC
GAGGGGG
