>Addgene plasmid #76372 | GSK3A gRNA (BRDN0001147712) | depositor partial sequence | sequence record 143832 | Target Sequence
GCCCGAGACAGTGTACCGGG
