>Addgene plasmid #76372 | GSK3A gRNA (BRDN0001147712) | addgene partial sequence | sequence record 185711 | hU6-F
GTAGAAAGTAATAATTTCTTGGGTAGTTTGCAGTTTTAAAATTATGTTTTAAAATGGACTATCATATGCT
TACCGTAACTTGAAAGTATTTCGATTTCTTGGCTTTATATATCTTGTGGAAAGGACGAAACACCGGCCCG
AGACAGTGTACCGGGGTTTTAGAGCTAGAAATAGCAAGTTAAAATAAGGCTAGTCCGTTATCAACTTGAA
AAAGTGGCACCGAGTCGGTGCTTTTTTAAGCTTGGCGTAACTAGATCTTGAGACAAATGGCAGTATTCAT
CCACAATTTTAAAAGAAAAGGGGGGATTGGGGGGTACAGTGCAGGGGAAAGAATAGTAGACATAATAGCA
ACAGACATACAAACTAAAGAATTACAAAAACAAATTACAAAAATTCAAAATTTTCGGGTTTATTACAGGG
ACAGCAGAGATCCACTTTGGCGCCGGCTCGAGGGGGCCCGGGTGCAAAGATGGATAAAGTTTTAAACAGA
GAGGAATCTTTGCAGCTAATGGACCTTCTAGGTCTTGAAAGGAGTGGGAATTGGCTCCGGTGCCCGTCAG
TGGGCAGAGC
